>Addgene plasmid #197975 | pET-20b_HtrA2(delta(133))_S306A_6His | addgene full sequence | sequence record 390543 | Addgene NGS Result
CCGGGTTGGACTCAAGACGATAGTTACCGGATAAGGCGCAGCGGTCGGGCTGAACGGGGGGTTCGTGCAC
ACAGCCCAGCTTGGAGCGAACGACCTACACCGAACTGAGATACCTACAGCGTGAGCTATGAGAAAGCGCC
ACGCTTCCCGAAGGGAGAAAGGCGGACAGGTATCCGGTAAGCGGCAGGGTCGGAACAGGAGAGCGCACGA
GGGAGCTTCCAGGGGGAAACGCCTGGTATCTTTATAGTCCTGTCGGGTTTCGCCACCTCTGACTTGAGCG
TCGATTTTTGTGATGCTCGTCAGGGGGGCGGAGCCTATGGAAAAACGCCAGCAACGCGGCCTTTTTACGG
TTCCTGGCCTTTTGCTGGCCTTTTGCTCACATGTTCTTTCCTGCGTTATCCCCTGATTCTGTGGATAACC
GTATTACCGCCTTTGAGTGAGCTGATACCGCTCGCCGCAGCCGAACGACCGAGCGCAGCGAGTCAGTGAG
CGAGGAAGCGGAAGAGCGCCTGATGCGGTATTTTCTCCTTACGCATCTGTGCGGTATTTCACACCGCAAT
GGTGCACTCTCAGTACAATCTGCTCTGATGCCGCATAGTTAAGCCAGTATACACTCCGCTATCGCTACGT
GACTGGGTCATGGCTGCGCCCCGACACCCGCCAACACCCGCTGACGCGCCCTGACGGGCTTGTCTGCTCC
CGGCATCCGCTTACAGACAAGCTGTGACCGTCTCCGGGAGCTGCATGTGTCAGAGGTTTTCACCGTCATC
ACCGAAACGCGCGAGGCAGCTGCGGTAAAGCTCATCAGCGTGGTCGTGAAGCGATTCACAGATGTCTGCC
TGTTCATCCGCGTCCAGCTCGTTGAGTTTCTCCAGAAGCGTTAATGTCTGGCTTCTGATAAAGCGGGCCA
TGTTAAGGGCGGTTTTTTCCTGTTTGGTCACTGATGCCTCCGTGTAAGGGGGATTTCTGTTCATGGGGGT
AATGATACCGATGAAACGAGAGAGGATGCTCACGATACGGGTTACTGATGATGAACATGCCCGGTTACTG
GAACGTTGTGAGGGTAAACAACTGGCGGTATGGATGCGGCGGGACCAGAGAAAAATCACTCAGGGTCAAT
GCCAGCGCTTCGTTAATACAGATGTAGGTGTTCCACAGGGTAGCCAGCAGCATCCTGCGATGCAGATCCG
GAACATAATGGTGCAGGGCGCTGACTTCCGCGTTTCCAGACTTTACGAAACACGGAAACCGAAGACCATT
CATGTTGTTGCTCAGGTCGCAGACGTTTTGCAGCAGCAGTCGCTTCACGTTCGCTCGCGTATCGGTGATT
CATTCTGCTAACCAGTAAGGCAACCCCGCCAGCCTAGCCGGGTCCTCAACGACAGGAGCACGATCATGCG
CACCCGTGGCCAGGACCCAACGCTGCCCGAGATCTCGATCCCGCGAAATTAATACGACTCACTATAGGGA
GACCACAACGGTTTCCCTCTAGAAATAATTTTGTTTAACTTTAAGAAGGAGATATACATATGGCCGTCCC
TAGCCCGCCGCCCGCTTCTCCCCGGAGTCAGTACAACTTCATCGCAGATGTGGTGGAGAAGACAGCACCT
GCCGTGGTCTATATCGAGATCCTGGACCGGCACCCTTTCTTGGGCCGCGAGGTCCCTATCTCGAACGGCT
CAGGGTTCGTGGTGGCTGCCGATGGGCTCATTGTCACCAACGCCCATGTGGTGGCTGATCGGCGCAGAGT
CCGTGTGAGACTGCTAAGCGGCGACACGTATGAGGCCGTGGTCACAGCTGTGGATCCCGTGGCAGACATC
GCAACGCTGAGGATTCAGACTAAGGAGCCTCTCCCCACGCTGCCTCTGGGACGCTCAGCTGATGTCCGGC
AAGGGGAGTTTGTTGTTGCAATGGGAAGTCCCTTTGCACTGCAGAACACGATCACATCCGGCATTGTTAG
CTCTGCTCAGCGTCCAGCCAGAGACCTGGGACTTCCGCAAACCAATGTGGAATACATTCAAACTGATGCA
GCTATTGATTTTGGAAACGCGGGAGGTCCCCTGGTTAACCTGGATGGGGAGGTGATTGGAGTGAACACCA
TGAAGGTCACAGCTGGAATCTCCTTTGCCATCCCTTCTGATCGTCTTCGAGAGTTTCTGCATCGTGGGGA
AAAGAAGAATTCCTCCTCCGGAATCAGTGGGTCCCAGCGGCGCTACATTGGGGTGATGATGCTGACCCTG
AGTCCCAGCATCCTTGCTGAACTACAGCTTCGAGAACCAAGCTTTCCCGATGTTCAGCATGGTGTACTCA
TCCATAAAGTCATCCTGGGCTCCCCTGCACACCGGGCTGGTCTGCGGCCTGGTGATGTGATTTTGGCCAT
TGGGGAGCAGATGGTACAAAATGCTGAAGATGTTTATGAAGCTGTTCGAACCCAATCCCAGTTGGCAGTG
CAGATCCGGCGGGGACGAGAAACACTGACCTTATATGTGACCCCTGAGGTCACAGAACTCGAGCACCACC
ACCACCACCACTGAGATCCGGCTGCTAACAAAGCCCGAAAGGAAGCTGAGTTGGCTGCTGCCACCGCTGA
GCAATAACTAGCATAACCCCTTGGGGCCTCTAAACGGGTCTTGAGGGGTTTTTTGCTGAAAGGAGGAACT
ATATCCGGATTGGCGAATGGG
[124 nt withheld, positions 2682-2805]
C
[91 nt withheld, positions 2807-2897]
A
[49 nt withheld, positions 2899-2947]
CCTTTGACGTTGGAGTCCACGTTCTTT
[37 nt withheld, positions 2975-3011]
ACCCTATCTCGGTCTATTCTTTTGATTTATAAGGGATTTTGCCGATTTCGGCCTATTGGTTAAAAAATGA
GCTGATTTAACAAAAATTTAACGCGAATTTTAACAAAATATTAACGCTTACAATTTAGGTGGCACTTTTC
GGGGAAATGTGCGCGGAACCCCTATTTGTTTATTTTTCTAAATACATTCAAATATGTATCCGCTCATGAG
ACAATAACCCTGATAAATGCTTCAATAATATTGAAAAAGGAAGAGTATGAGTATTCAACATTTCCGTGTC
GCCCTTATTCCCTTTTTTGCGGCATTTTGCCTTCCTGTTTTTGCTCACCCAGAAACGCTGGTGAAAGTAA
AAGATGCTGAAGATCAGTTGGGTGCACGAGTGGGTTACATCGAACTGGATCTCAACAGCGGTAAGATCCT
TGAGAGTTTTCGCCCCGAAGAACGTTTTCCAATGATGAGCACTTTTAAAGTTCTGCTATGTGGCGCGGTA
TTATCCCGTATTGACGCCGGGCAAGAGCAACTCGGTCGCCGCATACACTATTCTCAGAATGACTTGGTTG
AGTACTCACCAGTCACAGAAAAGCATCTTACGGATGGCATGACAGTAAGAGAATTATGCAGTGCTGCCAT
AACCATGAGTGATAACACTGCGGCCAACTTACTTCTGACAACGATCGGAGGACCGAAGGAGCTAACCGCT
TTTTTGCACAACATGGGGGATCATGTAACTCGCCTTGATCGTTGGGAACCGGAGCTGAATGAAGCCATAC
CAAACGACGAGCGTGACACCACGATGCCTGCAGCAATGGCAACAACGTTGCGCAAACTATTAACTGGCGA
ACTACTTACTCTAGCTTCCCGGCAACAATTAATAGACTGGATGGAGGCGGATAAAGTTGCAGGACCACTT
CTGCGCTCGGCCCTTCCGGCTGGCTGGTTTATTGCTGATAAATCTGGAGCCGGTGAGCGTGGGTCTCGCG
GTATCATTGCAGCACTGGGGCCAGATGGTAAGCCCTCCCGTATCGTAGTTATCTACACGACGGGGAGTCA
GGCAACTATGGATGAACGAAATAGACAGATCGCTGAGATAGGTGCCTCACTGATTAAGCATTGGTAACTG
TCAGACCAAGTTTACTCATATATACTTTAGATTGATTTAAAACTTCATTTTTAATTTAAAAGGATCTAGG
TGAAGATCCTTTTTGATAATCTCATGACCAAAATCCCTTAACGTGAGTTTTCGTTCCACTGAGCGTCAGA
CCCCGTAGAAAAGATCAAAGGATCTTCTTGAGATCCTTTTTTTCTGCGCGTAATCTGCTGCTTGCAAACA
AAAAAACCACCGCTACCAGCGGTGGTTTGTTTGCCGGATCAAGAGCTACCAACTCTTTTTCCGAAGGTAA
CTGGCTTCAGCAGAGCGCAGATACCAAATACTGTCCTTCTAGTGTAGCCGTAGTTAGGCCACCACTTCAA
GAACTCTGTAGCACCGCCTACATACCTCGCTCTGCTAATCCTGTTACCAGTGGCTGCTGCCAGTGGCGAT
AAGTCGTGTCTTA
Features (pLannotate 1.2.2; 13 found; start..end, strand, type, name):
    509..648     -  misc_feature   bom: basis of mobility region from pBR322
    750..941     -  CDS            rop: Rop protein, which maintains plasmids at low copy number; rop
    958..1338    +  CDS            YPB1_ECOLX: Protein predicted: Swiss-Prot protein existence level 4. From Escherichia coli.
   1450..1468    +  promoter       T7 promoter: promoter for bacteriophage T7 RNA polymerase
   1500..1522    +  RBS            RBS: efficient ribosome binding site from bacteriophage T7 gene 10 (Olins and Rangwala, 1989)
   1533..2507    +  CDS            HTRA2 (fragment): HTRA2_HUMAN - Also known as OMI, PRSS25. Experimental evidence at protein level: Swiss-Prot protein existence level 1. Serine protease that shows proteolytic activity against a non-specific substrate beta-casein. Promotes or induces cell death either by direct binding to and inhibition of BIRC proteins (also called inhibitor of apoptosis proteins, IAPs), leading to an increase in caspase activity, or by a BIRC inhibition-independent, caspase- independent and serine protease activity-dependent mechanism. Cleaves THAP5 and promotes its degradation during apoptosis. Isoform 2 seems to be proteoly
   2514..2531    +  CDS            9xHis (fragment): 9xHis affinity tag
   2541..2590    +  CDS            SET1 (fragment): solubility-enhancement tag derived from T7 phage gene 10B
   2598..2645    +  terminator     T7 terminator: transcription terminator for bacteriophage T7 RNA polymerase
   2682..3110    +  rep_origin     f1 ori (sequence partly withheld): f1 bacteriophage origin of replication; arrow indicates direction of (+) strand synthesis
   3163..3267    +  promoter       AmpR promoter: bla
   3268..4128    +  CDS            AmpR: β-lactamase; bla; confers resistance to ampicillin, carbenicillin, and related antibiotics
   4299..323     +  rep_origin     ori (across the origin): high-copy-number ColE1/pMB1/pBR322/pUC origin of replication
