[The description below was written by a language model from this plasmid's Addgene catalogue record and pLannotate feature annotations shown in this document.]
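Description:
pET-20b_HtrA2(delta(133))_S306A_6His is a bacterial expression plasmid of about 4.6 kb, built on the pET-20b backbone for producing a truncated, mutated form of human HtrA2 (also known as OMI, PRSS25 or PARK13) in E. coli. It replicates from a ColE1/pMB1-family origin and is selected with ampicillin through the bla β-lactamase gene under its own promoter. The feature table also finds the pBR322 bom region, a rop reading frame and an f1 phage origin, which allows single-stranded DNA production. The catalogue lists the plasmid as high copy, although rop is normally associated with lower copy number.

The expression cassette follows the standard pET layout: a T7 promoter and the T7 gene 10 ribosome binding site drive the HtrA2 coding sequence, and transcription ends at the T7 terminator. Expression therefore needs a host that supplies T7 RNA polymerase. The 984 bp insert, introduced by Gibson cloning, lacks residues 1-133, so the protein begins at the mature, processed N-terminus of HtrA2. It also carries S306A, which replaces the serine at position 306; this is generally understood to be the catalytic serine of the protease, so the product should be proteolytically inactive.

The catalogue describes the 6His tag as N-terminal, but the annotated histidine stretch lies immediately downstream of the HtrA2 coding region. That position matches the plasmid name and indicates a C-terminal tag, which would leave the N-terminus free. A short downstream match to a T7 gene 10-derived tag is probably residual backbone sequence.

The plasmid is intended for producing recombinant, affinity-purifiable HtrA2. The associated publication concerns structural work on complexes between BIRC6 and its client proteins.
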