Addgene plasmid #197975: pET-20b_HtrA2(delta(133))_S306A_6His
Purpose: E. coli expression of HtrA2(delta133)-6His
Depositing lab: Eric Fischer. Depositing organization: Dana-Farber Cancer Institute. Publication: Structures of BIRC6-client complexes provide a mechanism of SMAC-mediated release of caspases. Hunkeler M, Jin CY, Fischer ES. Science. 2023 Mar 17;379(6637):1105-1111. doi: 10.1126/science.ade5750. Epub 2023 Feb 9. PubMed 36758104.
Backbone
  Vector backbone: pET-20b
  Vector type: Bacterial Expression
Growth in bacteria
  Bacterial resistance: Ampicillin, 100 μg/mL
  Growth temperature: 37°C
  Growth strain: DH5alpha
  Copy number: High Copy
Gene/Insert
  Gene/Insert name: HtrA2
  Species: H. sapiens (human)
  Insert size (bp): 984
  Mutation: delta(1-133), S306A
  Entrez Gene: HTRA2 (a.k.a. MGCA8, OMI, PARK13, PRSS25)
  Tag / fusion protein: 6His (N terminal on insert)
  Cloning method: Gibson Cloning
Terms and licenses: Academic/Nonprofit Terms; Industry Terms: Not Available to Industry
Depositor comments: Electroporation recommended. Please visit https://www.biorxiv.org/content/10.1101/2022.08.19.504532v1 for bioRxiv preprint.
How to cite: pET-20b_HtrA2(delta(133))_S306A_6His was a gift from Eric Fischer (Addgene plasmid # 197975 ; http://n2t.net/addgene:197975 ; RRID:Addgene_197975)
